Addgene plasmid #26151: pPR244-sped-1
Depositing lab: Phillip Newmark. Depositing organization: University of Illinois at Urbana-Champaign. Publication: A functional genomic screen in planarians identifies novel regulators of germ cell development. Wang Y, Stary JM, Wilhelm JE, Newmark PA. Genes Dev. 2010 Sep 15. 24(18):2081-92. 10.1101/gad.1951010 PubMed 20844018.
Backbone
  Vector backbone: pPR244
  Backbone size w/o insert (bp): 2650
  Vector type: RNAi
Growth in bacteria
  Bacterial resistance: Kanamycin, 50 μg/mL
  Growth temperature: 37°C
  Growth strain: DH5alpha
  Growth instructions: HT115(DE3)
  Copy number: Unknown
Gene/Insert
  Gene/Insert name: Smed-sped-1 (alt name: sped-1)
  Species: Schmidtea mediterranea
  Insert size (bp): 840
  Cloning method: Restriction Enzyme
  Sequencing primers: 5′ CCTCGAGGTCGACGGTATC; 3′ AACAAAAGCTGGAGCTCCAC
Terms and licenses: Academic/Nonprofit Terms; Industry Terms: Not Available to Industry
How to cite: pPR244-sped-1 was a gift from Phillip Newmark (Addgene plasmid # 26151 ; http://n2t.net/addgene:26151 ; RRID:Addgene_26151)
