[The description below was written by a language model from this plasmid's Addgene catalogue record.]
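Description:
pPR244-sped-1 is a bacterial RNAi plasmid built on the pPR244 backbone (about 2.65 kb without insert) and carrying an approximately 840 bp fragment of Smed-sped-1 (sped-1) from the planarian Schmidtea mediterranea, inserted by restriction enzyme cloning. The plasmid is selected with kanamycin. The record lists a standard cloning strain for propagation and also mentions HT115(DE3), an RNase III-deficient E. coli strain with inducible T7 RNA polymerase that is commonly used to produce double-stranded RNA. That pairing suggests the insert is meant to be transcribed into dsRNA in bacteria. However, the record does not name the promoters flanking the insert, the origin of replication, or the copy number, and no feature table is available to confirm the vector's architecture.

The payload is simply the sped-1 gene fragment; no tags, reporters or eukaryotic expression elements are recorded, which fits a construct whose purpose is to generate gene-specific RNA rather than protein. It comes from a functional genomic screen in planarians that sought regulators of germ cell development. Its likely use is therefore knockdown of sped-1 in S. mediterranea to examine the resulting phenotypes, such as effects on the germ line. The record does not say which region of the transcript the 840 bp insert covers, or what the sped-1 gene product does.
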