>Addgene plasmid #26151 | pPR244-sped-1 | addgene partial sequence | sequence record 32259 | 26151 with pPR244-F 5-CCTCGAGGTCGACGGTATC
AAACAAATAAATGAAATAAAATCAATTGTTGTCTAGATATGATGGATTCAAATATGCTTATTGAATATTA
TTATTAATTCATTTATATTTTGAATTTATCACTATGATATTGTTGGTTACCGGCTTACTACCTTTGATGG
TAGAGCTTTGTCTGGGCAGCAGCCAACCAAGCAATCTAGTTCTAGATAAGCCAGTGCAATACGGAAGCAT
CAAAGAAGGTGTTAAAGAATCATGGGGAAATGATGGCCATATCAATAAAAATTGCTTTGTAAGTAAAGAC
AACGGAGAAAAGTATTGGGAAGTAGGTTTGCCATATCTATCCTTGATTTCCCATATAGAAATATATTCTG
AAAATGAGCCAAATGAATTGCGGCTCATTACAGTATCAAAACCACAAAAAGAAACAAAAACCGTTTTGGC
CGGAAAATCTTGTGTTGACGGTTGTAAAATCCCTATAAATAAAGAACTGATAAAAATCAGAATTGAAAAA
TTGGGTCCATCGGCTCTTAATCTTTGTGAAGTGGCAGCTTATGGTAAAGTGAATAAAGTTCAAGAGAATT
CTGTTCCAAGTGGAGGCGCATCAACGGACGCGTCAGGAACAACTGCTGATGGAAAGAAAAGAGCAAATTC
AATTGAAATGTGCATGTTTACTCACATTTTCATTATTTCCTTAATGATTCTGATAACCAGATGTATGTGA
ATCGCTTGATTGAACAAATTTCTTTTTTCGAACCAATAGGGTAAAACTCAAAATAAGTTAGTTATTAAAT
TTAAGTTGCATAGTTGTAAGGATAATAAAATGTTATAATATAATTCTGTTGTTTTAATGAGCGTTATTGT
TTG
